Addgene plasmid #147014: pETM-41P-DmGW182_635-861_N
Purpose: Bacterial Expression of DmGW182_635-861
Depositing lab: Elisa Izaurralde. Depositing organization: Max Planck Institute for Developmental Biology.
Backbone
  Vector backbone: Unknown
  Vector type: Bacterial Expression
Growth in bacteria
  Bacterial resistance: Kanamycin, 50 μg/mL
  Growth temperature: 37°C
  Growth strain: DH5alpha
  Copy number: Low Copy
Gene/Insert
  Gene/Insert name: DmGW182_635-861
  Species: D. melanogaster (fly)
  Mutation: Two non silent mutations V704A and N799S and one silent mutation G2295A compared to the sequence given by NM_166780 varA
  Entrez Gene: gw (a.k.a. Dmel_CG31992, CG11484, CG31992, CG9905, Dmel\CG31992, GQ182, GW, GW182, Gw, Gw182, anon-EST:Posey205, dGW182, gw182)
  Cloning method: Unknown
Terms and licenses: Academic/Nonprofit Terms; Industry Terms: Not Available to Industry
Depositor comments: Plasmids from this collection were made available to the research community and donated after the lab closed. Please note that the sequence provided by the depositing laboratory may be theoretical/predicted or based on Sanger sequencing results. There may be discrepancies between sequencing results obtained by Addgene and the depositor sequence. If an Addgene verified sequence is not available, please contact before placing your order to request that our lab fully sequence the plasmid.
How to cite: pETM-41P-DmGW182_635-861_N was a gift from Elisa Izaurralde (Addgene plasmid # 147014 ; http://n2t.net/addgene:147014 ; RRID:Addgene_147014)
