[The description below was written by a language model from this plasmid's Addgene catalogue record and pLannotate feature annotations shown in this document.]
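Description:
pETM-41P-DmGW182_635-861_N is a bacterial expression plasmid of about 6.1 kb for producing a fragment of the Drosophila melanogaster GW182 protein (gene gw), residues 635–861, in E. coli. The catalogue lists the backbone as unknown, although the name points to a pETM-41-type vector and the annotated features fit a pET-style architecture. Selection is by kanamycin through an aph(3')-Ia gene. Replication comes from a ColE1/pBR322-family origin accompanied by the bom region and the rop gene, which holds copy number down and agrees with the low-copy designation in the record. Fragments of a tetracycline resistance gene and a predicted E. coli open reading frame flank the expression cassette; these appear to be non-functional pBR322 remnants.

The expression cassette is driven by a T7 promoter with the phage T7 gene 10 ribosome binding site, so expression requires a host supplying T7 RNA polymerase; no lac operator or lacI gene is annotated in the feature table. The open reading frame begins with a His tag followed by signal-sequence-free maltose binding protein, which stays cytosolic and serves as a solubility and affinity partner, and then the gw fragment. A short unannotated linker separates MBP from the insert; its content, including any protease site, is not stated. A second His-tag-like sequence and a partial T7 gene 10B-derived match are annotated downstream of the insert, before the T7 terminator, but the record does not indicate whether they are translated. Relative to the reference transcript, the insert carries two amino acid changes, V704A and N799S, plus one silent substitution. The depositor sequence may be theoretical rather than fully verified. The construct suits recombinant production and purification of this GW182 region.
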