Features (pLannotate 1.2.2; 15 found; start..end, strand, type, name):
      4..819     -  CDS            KanR: aminoglycoside phosphotransferase; aph(3')-Ia; confers resistance to kanamycin in bacteria or G418 (Geneticin®) in eukaryotes
    941..1529    +  rep_origin     ori: high-copy-number ColE1/pMB1/pBR322/pUC origin of replication
   1715..1857    -  misc_feature   bom: basis of mobility region from pBR322
   1959..2150    -  CDS            rop: Rop protein, which maintains plasmids at low copy number; rop
   2167..2547    +  CDS            YPB1_ECOLX: Protein predicted: Swiss-Prot protein existence level 4. From Escherichia coli.
   2789..3689    -  CDS            TcR (fragment): tetracycline efflux protein; tet; confers resistance to tetracycline
   3711..3729    +  promoter       T7 promoter: promoter for bacteriophage T7 RNA polymerase
   3761..3783    +  RBS            RBS: efficient ribosome binding site from bacteriophage T7 gene 10 (Olins and Rangwala, 1989)
   3796..3814    +  CDS            7xHis (fragment): 6xHis affinity tag
   3817..4917    +  CDS            MBP: maltose binding protein from E. coli; malE (mutated); This version of the gene does not encode a signal sequence, so MBP will remain in the cytosol.
   4990..5682    +  CDS            gw (fragment): GAWKY_DROME - Also known as GW182 From Drosophila melanogaster (Fruit fly).
   5701..5718    +  CDS            9xHis (fragment): 9xHis affinity tag
   5728..5777    +  CDS            SET1 (fragment): solubility-enhancement tag derived from T7 phage gene 10B
   5785..5832    +  terminator     T7 terminator: transcription terminator for bacteriophage T7 RNA polymerase
   5858..6085    -  CDS            TcR (fragment): tetracycline efflux protein; tet; confers resistance to tetracycline
>Addgene plasmid #147014 | pETM-41P-DmGW182_635-861_N | depositor full sequence | sequence record 289461 | Full Sequence
TTCTTAGAAAAACTCATCGAGCATCAAATGAAACTGCAATTTATTCATATCAGGATTATCAATACCATAT
TTTTGAAAAAGCCGTTTCTGTAATGAAGGAGAAAACTCACCGAGGCAGTTCCATAGGATGGCAAGATCCT
GGTATCGGTCTGCGATTCCGACTCGTCCAACATCAATACAACCTATTAATTTCCCCTCGTCAAAAATAAG
GTTATCAAGTGAGAAATCACCATGAGTGACGACTGAATCCGGTGAGAATGGCAAAAGCTTATGCATTTCT
TTCCAGACTTGTTCAACAGGCCAGCCATTACGCTCGTCATCAAAATCACTCGCATCAACCAAACCGTTAT
TCATTCGTGATTGCGCCTGAGCGAGACGAAATACGCGATCGCTGTTAAAAGGACAATTACAAACAGGAAT
CGAATGCAACCGGCGCAGGAACACTGCCAGCGCATCAACAATATTTTCACCTGAATCAGGATATTCTTCT
AATACCTGGAATGCTGTTTTCCCGGGGATCGCAGTGGTGAGTAACCATGCATCATCAGGAGTACGGATAA
AATGCTTGATGGTCGGAAGAGGCATAAATTCCGTCAGCCAGTTTAGTCTGACCATCTCATCTGTAACATC
ATTGGCAACGCTACCTTTGCCATGTTTCAGAAACAACTCTGGCGCATCGGGCTTCCCATACAATCGATAG
ATTGTCGCACCTGATTGCCCGACATTATCGCGAGCCCATTTATACCCATATAAATCAGCATCCATGTTGG
AATTTAATCGCGGCCTCGAGCAAGACGTTTCCCGTTGAATATGGCTCATAACACCCCTTGTATTACTGTT
TATGTAAGCAGACAGTTTTATTGTTCATGACCAAAATCCCTTAACGTGAGTTTTCGTTCCACTGAGCGTC
AGACCCCGTAGAAAAGATCAAAGGATCTTCTTGAGATCCTTTTTTTCTGCGCGTAATCTGCTGCTTGCAA
ACAAAAAAACCACCGCTACCAGCGGTGGTTTGTTTGCCGGATCAAGAGCTACCAACTCTTTTTCCGAAGG
TAACTGGCTTCAGCAGAGCGCAGATACCAAATACTGTCCTTCTAGTGTAGCCGTAGTTAGGCCACCACTT
CAAGAACTCTGTAGCACCGCCTACATACCTCGCTCTGCTAATCCTGTTACCAGTGGCTGCTGCCAGTGGC
GATAAGTCGTGTCTTACCGGGTTGGACTCAAGACGATAGTTACCGGATAAGGCGCAGCGGTCGGGCTGAA
CGGGGGGTTCGTGCACACAGCCCAGCTTGGAGCGAACGACCTACACCGAACTGAGATACCTACAGCGTGA
GCTATGAGAAAGCGCCACGCTTCCCGAAGGGAGAAAGGCGGACAGGTATCCGGTAAGCGGCAGGGTCGGA
ACAGGAGAGCGCACGAGGGAGCTTCCAGGGGGAAACGCCTGGTATCTTTATAGTCCTGTCGGGTTTCGCC
ACCTCTGACTTGAGCGTCGATTTTTGTGATGCTCGTCAGGGGGGCGGAGCCTATGGAAAAACGCCAGCAA
CGCGGCCTTTTTACGGTTCCTGGCCTTTTGCTGGCCTTTTGCTCACATGTTCTTTCCTGCGTTATCCCCT
GATTCTGTGGATAACCGTATTACCGCCTTTGAGTGAGCTGATACCGCTCGCCGCAGCCGAACGACCGAGC
GCAGCGAGTCAGTGAGCGAGGAAGCGGAAGAGCGCCTGATGCGGTATTTTCTCCTTACGCATCTGTGCGG
TATTTCACACCGCATATATGGTGCACTCTCAGTACAATCTGCTCTGATGCCGCATAGTTAAGCCAGTATA
CACTCCGCTATCGCTACGTGACTGGGTCATGGCTGCGCCCCGACACCCGCCAACACCCGCTGACGCGCCC
TGACGGGCTTGTCTGCTCCCGGCATCCGCTTACAGACAAGCTGTGACCGTCTCCGGGAGCTGCATGTGTC
AGAGGTTTTCACCGTCATCACCGAAACGCGCGAGGCAGCTGCGGTAAAGCTCATCAGCGTGGTCGTGAAG
CGATTCACAGATGTCTGCCTGTTCATCCGCGTCCAGCTCGTTGAGTTTCTCCAGAAGCGTTAATGTCTGG
CTTCTGATAAAGCGGGCCATGTTAAGGGCGGTTTTTTCCTGTTTGGTCACTGATGCCTCCGTGTAAGGGG
GATTTCTGTTCATGGGGGTAATGATACCGATGAAACGAGAGAGGATGCTCACGATACGGGTTACTGATGA
TGAACATGCCCGGTTACTGGAACGTTGTGAGGGTAAACAACTGGCGGTATGGATGCGGCGGGACCAGAGA
AAAATCACTCAGGGTCAATGCCAGCGCTTCGTTAATACAGATGTAGGTGTTCCACAGGGTAGCCAGCAGC
ATCCTGCGATGCAGATCCGGAACATAATGGTGCAGGGCGCTGACTTCCGCGTTTCCAGACTTTACGAAAC
ACGGAAACCGAAGACCATTCATGTTGTTGCTCAGGTCGCAGACGTTTTGCAGCAGCAGTCGCTTCACGTT
CGCTCGCGTATCGGTGATTCATTCTGCTAACCAGTAAGGCAACCCCGCCAGCCTAGCCGGGTCCTCAACG
ACAGGAGCACGATCATGCGCACCCGTGGCCAGGACCCAACGCTGCCCGAGATGCGCCGCGTGCGGCTGCT
GGAGATGGCGGACGCGATGGATATGTTCTGCCAAGGGTTGGTTTGCGCATTCACAGTTCTCCGCAAGAAT
TGATTGGCTCCAATTCTTGGAGTGGTGAATCCGTTAGCGAGGTGCCGCCGGCTTCCATTCAGGTCGAGGT
GGCCCGGCTCCATGCACCGCGACGCAACGCGGGGAGGCAGACAAGGTATAGGGCGGCGCCTACAATCCAT
GCCAACCCGTTCCATGTGCTCGCCGAGGCGGCATAAATCGCCGTGACGATCAGCGGTCCAGTGATCGAAG
TTAGGCTGGTAAGAGCCGCGAGCGATCCTTGAAGCTGTCCCTGATGGTCGTCATCTACCTGCCTGGACAG
CATGGCCTGCAACGCGGGCATCCCGATGCCGCCGGAAGCGAGAAGAATCATAATGGGGAAGGCCATCCAG
CCTCGCGTCGCGAACGCCAGCAAGACGTAGCCCAGCGCGTCGGCCGCCATGCCGGCGATAATGGCCTGCT
TCTCGCCGAAACGTTTGGTGGCGGGACCAGTGACGAAGGCTTGAGCGAGGGCGTGCAAGATTCCGAATAC
CGCAAGCGACAGGCCGATCATCGTCGCGCTCCAGCGAAAGCGGTCCTCGCCGAAAATGACCCAGAGCGCT
GCCGGCACCTGTCCTACGAGTTGCATGATAAAGAAGACAGTCATAAGTGCGGCGACGATAGTCATGCCCC
GCGCCCACCGGAAGGAGCTGACTGGGTTGAAGGCTCTCAAGGGCATCGGTCGACGCTCTCCCTTATGCGA
CTCCTGCATTAGGAAGCAGCCCAGTAGTAGGTTGAGGCCGTTGAGCACCGCCGCCGCAAGGAATGGTGCA
TGCAAGGAGATGGCGCCCAACAGTCCCCCGGCCACGGGGCCTGCCACCATACCCACGCCGAAACAAGCGC
TCATGAGCCCGAAGTGGCGAGCCCGATCTTCCCCATCGGTGATGTCGGCGATATAGGCGCCAGCAACCGC
ACCTGTGGCGCCGGTGATGCCGGCCACGATGCGTCCGGCGTAGAGGATCGAGATCTCGATCCCGCGAAAT
TAATACGACTCACTATAGGGAGACCACAACGGTTTCCCTCTAGAAATAATTTTGTTTAACTTTAAGAAGG
AGATATACCATGAAACATCACCATCACCATCACCCCATGAAAATCGAAGAAGGTAAACTGGTAATCTGGA
TTAACGGCGATAAAGGCTATAACGGTCTCGCTGAAGTCGGTAAGAAATTCGAGAAAGATACCGGAATTAA
AGTCACCGTTGAGCATCCGGATAAACTGGAAGAGAAATTCCCACAGGTTGCGGCAACTGGCGATGGCCCT
GACATTATCTTCTGGGCACACGACCGCTTTGGTGGCTACGCTCAATCTGGCCTGTTGGCTGAAATCACCC
CGGACAAAGCGTTCCAGGACAAGCTGTATCCGTTTACCTGGGATGCCGTACGTTACAACGGCAAGCTGAT
TGCTTACCCGATCGCTGTTGAAGCGTTATCGCTGATTTATAACAAAGATCTGCTGCCGAACCCGCCAAAA
ACCTGGGAAGAGATCCCGGCGCTGGATAAAGAACTGAAAGCGAAAGGTAAGAGCGCGCTGATGTTCAACC
TGCAAGAACCGTACTTCACCTGGCCGCTGATTGCTGCTGACGGGGGTTATGCGTTCAAGTATGAAAACGG
CAAGTACGACATTAAAGACGTGGGCGTGGATAACGCTGGCGCGAAAGCGGGTCTGACCTTCCTGGTTGAC
CTGATTAAAAACAAACACATGAATGCAGACACCGATTACTCCATCGCAGAAGCTGCCTTTAATAAAGGCG
AAACAGCGATGACCATCAACGGCCCGTGGGCATGGTCCAACATCGACACCAGCAAAGTGAATTATGGTGT
AACGGTACTGCCGACCTTCAAGGGTCAACCATCCAAACCGTTCGTTGGCGTGCTGAGCGCAGGTATTAAC
GCCGCCAGTCCGAACAAAGAGCTGGCAAAAGAGTTCCTCGAAAACTATCTGCTGACTGATGAAGGTCTGG
AAGCGGTTAATAAAGACAAACCGCTGGGTGCCGTAGCGCTGAAGTCTTACGAGGAAGAGTTGGCGAAAGA
TCCACGTATTGCCGCCACTATGGAAAACGCCCAGAAAGGTGAAATCATGCCGAACATCCCGCAGATGTCC
GCTTTCTGGTATGCCGTGCGTACTGCGGTGATCAACGCCGCCAGCGGTCGTCAGACTGTCGATGAAGCCC
TGAAAGACGCGCAGACTAATTCGAGCTCGAACAACAACAACAATAACAATAACAACAACCCCATGAGCCT
GGAAGTTCTGTTTCAGGGCCCCGCCATGGCACATAATAACCTTATGAATAACATGGGAGGTACCGCTGTT
ACTGGAGGTAACAACAATACAAACATGACAGCTTTACAGGTGCAAAAGTATTTAAATCAAGGGCAACATG
GTGTCGCTGTTGGACCGCAAGCCGTTGGTAATTCTTCAGCAGTATCTGTCGGATTTGGTCAGAACACGTC
TAACGCAGCAGTGGCAGGAGCAGCCTCTGCAAATATAGCAGCAAATACAAACAACCAACCGTCTGGTCAG
CAAATTCGCATGCTAGGCCAGCAAATTCAGTTGGCCATTCATAGTGGTTTCATATCTAGTCAGATATTGA
CTCAACCGCTAACTCAAACAACCCTTAACCTTTTAAACCAACTTCTTAGCAATATTAAGCATCTCCAGGC
TGCACAGCAATCCCTTACCCGCGGGGGAAATGTCAATCCAATGGCAGTGAATGTGGCTATATCTAAATAC
AAGCAGCAAATCCAGAATTTACAGAACCAGATAAGTGCACAACAGGCTGTGTATGTAAAACAGCAAAATA
TGCAACCAACTTCACAACAACAACAGCCCCAACAACAGCAACTTCCTTCTGTTCATCTAAGTAACTCAGG
CAACGACTATTTAAGAGGTCACGATGCAATAAATAATTTGCAAAGCAACTTTTCTGAGCTCAATATTAAT
AAGCCAAGTGGATAGGCGGCCGCACTCGAGCACCACCACCACCACCACTGAGATCCGGCTGCTAACAAAG
CCCGAAAGGAAGCTGAGTTGGCTGCTGCCACCGCTGAGCAATAACTAGCATAACCCCTTGGGGCCTCTAA
ACGGGTCTTGAGGGGTTTTTTGCTGAAAGGAGGAACTATATCCGGATATCCACAGGACGGGTGTGGTCGC
CATGATCGCGTAGTCGATAGTGGCTCCAAGTAGCGAAGCGAGCAGGACTGGGCGGCGGCCAAAGCGGTCG
GACAGTGCTCCGAGAACGGGTGCGCATAGAAATTGCATCAACGCATATAGCGCTAGCAGCACGCCATAGT
GACTGGCGATGCTGTCGGAATGGACGATATCCCGCAAGAGGCCCGGCAGTACCGGCATAACCAAG
